Addgene plasmid #103575: LSB-hsa-miR-500a-3p
Purpose: Used to sense miRNA activity using fluorescence based tools. hsa-miR-500a-3p target in 3' UTR of of mKate. miRNA activity can be measured by the repression of mKate2 relative to EBFP2 fluorescent proteins . Plasmid is inherently unstable; please see Depositor Comments
Depositing lab: Ron Weiss. Depositing organization: Massachusetts Institute of Technology. Publication: A mixed antagonistic/synergistic miRNA repression model enables accurate predictions of multi-input miRNA sensor activity. Gam JJ, Babb J, Weiss R. Nat Commun. 2018 Jun 22;9(1):2430. doi: 10.1038/s41467-018-04575-0. PubMed 29934631.
Backbone
  Vector backbone: Low Sensor Backbone (LSB)
  Vector type: Mammalian Expression, Synthetic Biology
Growth in bacteria
  Bacterial resistance: Ampicillin and Kanamycin, 100 & 50 μg/mL
  Growth temperature: 30°C
  Growth strain: NEB Stable
  Copy number: High Copy
Gene/Insert
  Gene/Insert name: hsa-miR-500a-3p target
  Species: H. sapiens (human)
  Entrez Gene: MIR500A (a.k.a. MIR500, MIRN500, hsa-mir-500, hsa-mir-500a, mir-500a)
  Promoter: EF-1a
  Cloning method: Gibson Cloning
Terms and licenses: Academic/Nonprofit Terms; Industry Terms: Not Available to Industry
Depositor comments: Please note that this plasmid is inherently unstable due to a repeating poly A element. We recommend performing a diagnostic digest on multiple colonies upon receipt. The depositors would like to note the presence of several discrepancies between the depositor sequence and physical plasmid sequence. In particular, the sequences upstream and downstream of the puromycin coding region have 10 bp insertions which do not affect the ability to perform puromycin selection. The sequences for those regions within the physical plasmids are as follows: Upstream of Puro: GAATTCGACCGCCTGTCTCAAGGTGCCACC; Downstream of Puro: GCTTTGAGACTACGCGTGAATTCACTCCTC. Please contact if you are interested in this plasmid prior to placing an order.
How to cite: LSB-hsa-miR-500a-3p was a gift from Ron Weiss (Addgene plasmid # 103575 ; http://n2t.net/addgene:103575 ; RRID:Addgene_103575)
