[The description below was written by a language model from this plasmid's Addgene catalogue record and pLannotate feature annotations shown in this document.]
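Description:
LSB-hsa-miR-500a-3p is an 11 kb mammalian expression plasmid built on the Low Sensor Backbone (LSB) and designed as a two-colour fluorescent sensor of microRNA activity. It replicates in E. coli from a high-copy ColE1/pUC-type origin and carries both a β-lactamase gene and an aph(3')-Ia kanamycin resistance gene, matching the dual ampicillin/kanamycin selection listed in the record. Fragments of the lac promoter/operator region remain from the cloning backbone.

The payload consists of two parallel transcription units, each driven by the human EF-1α core promoter with its intron A and ending in a rabbit β-globin polyadenylation signal. The coding sequences are flanked by Gateway attB4/attB1/attB2 scars that reflect modular assembly. One unit expresses the red fluorescent protein mKate2. According to the record it carries a target site for human miR-500a-3p in its 3' UTR, although the target itself is not annotated in the feature table. The other unit expresses the blue protein EBFP2 without a target and serves as an internal reference. When miR-500a-3p is active in a transfected cell, mKate2 output falls relative to EBFP2, so the red-to-blue ratio gives a normalised readout of miRNA-mediated repression.

A puromycin N-acetyltransferase gene with its own β-globin poly(A) signal allows selection in mammalian cells, though no promoter is annotated directly upstream of it. The depositor notes that the repeated poly(A) elements make the plasmid inherently unstable. They also report small insertions flanking the puromycin coding region in the physical plasmid, relative to the deposited sequence, that do not impair selection.
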