Features (pLannotate 1.2.2; 28 found; start..end, strand, type, name):
     87..675     -  rep_origin     ori: high-copy-number ColE1/pMB1/pBR322/pUC origin of replication
    846..1706    -  CDS            AmpR: β-lactamase; bla; confers resistance to ampicillin, carbenicillin, and related antibiotics
   1707..1778    -  promoter       AmpR promoter: bla
   1857..2456    +  CDS            PuroR: puromycin N-acetyltransferase; pac from Streptomyces alboniger; confers resistance to puromycin
   2461..2541    +  CDS            HBB (fragment): HBB_PONPY - Experimental evidence at transcript level: Swiss-Prot protein existence level 2. Involved in oxygen transport from the lung to the various peripheral tissues. From Pongo pygmaeus (Bornean orangutan).
   2612..2667    +  polyA_signal   β-globin poly(A) signal: rabbit β-globin polyadenylation signal (Gil and Proudfoot, 1987)
   3646..3666    +  protein_bind   attB4: mutant version of attB; core recombination site for the Gateway® BP reaction BP Clonase™
   3734..3945    +  promoter       EF-1α core promoter: core promoter for human elongation factor EF-1α
   3946..4884    +  intron         EF-1α intron A: intron upstream of the start codon of human EF-1α
   4911..4931    +  protein_bind   attB1: mutant version of attB; core recombination site for the Gateway® BP reaction BP Clonase™
   4951..5646    +  CDS            mKate2: mKate2 is a basic (constitutively fluorescent) red fluorescent protein published in 2009, derived from Entacmaea quadricolor. It is reported to be a rapidly-maturing monomer with moderate acid sensitivity.
   5666..5690    -  protein_bind   attB2: mutant version of attB; recombination site for the Gateway® BP reaction BP Clonase™
   5834..5908    +  CDS            HBB (fragment): HBB_PONPY - Experimental evidence at transcript level: Swiss-Prot protein existence level 2. Involved in oxygen transport from the lung to the various peripheral tissues. From Pongo pygmaeus (Bornean orangutan).
   5979..6034    +  polyA_signal   β-globin poly(A) signal: rabbit β-globin polyadenylation signal (Gil and Proudfoot, 1987)
   6418..6443    +  misc_feature   SA: splice acceptor site
   7115..7135    +  protein_bind   attB4: mutant version of attB; core recombination site for the Gateway® BP reaction BP Clonase™
   7203..7414    +  promoter       EF-1α core promoter: core promoter for human elongation factor EF-1α
   7415..8353    +  intron         EF-1α intron A: intron upstream of the start codon of human EF-1α
   8380..8400    +  protein_bind   attB1: mutant version of attB; core recombination site for the Gateway® BP reaction BP Clonase™
   8411..9127    +  CDS            EBFP2: EBFP2 is a basic (constitutively fluorescent) blue fluorescent protein published in 2007, derived from Aequorea victoria. It is reported to be a rapidly-maturing monomer with moderate acid sensitivity.
   9135..9159    -  protein_bind   attB2: mutant version of attB; recombination site for the Gateway® BP reaction BP Clonase™
   9163..9243    +  CDS            HBB (fragment): HBB_PONPY - Experimental evidence at transcript level: Swiss-Prot protein existence level 2. Involved in oxygen transport from the lung to the various peripheral tissues. From Pongo pygmaeus (Bornean orangutan).
   9314..9369    +  polyA_signal   β-globin poly(A) signal: rabbit β-globin polyadenylation signal (Gil and Proudfoot, 1987)
   9752..9774    -  protein_bind   lac operator (fragment): The lac repressor binds to the lac operator to inhibit transcription in E. coli. This inhibition can be relieved by adding lactose or isopropyl-β-D-thiogalactopyranoside (IPTG). lac repressor encoded by lacI
   9778..9808    -  promoter       lac promoter: promoter for the E. coli lac operon
   9823..9844    -  protein_bind   CAP binding site: CAP binding activates transcription in the presence of cAMP. E. coli catabolite activator protein
   9857..9896    -  CDS            lacI (fragment): lac repressor; lacI; The lac repressor binds to the lac operator to inhibit transcription in E. coli. This inhibition can be relieved by adding lactose or isopropyl-β-D-thiogalactopyranoside (IPTG).
  10069..10878   +  CDS            KanR: aminoglycoside phosphotransferase; aph(3')-Ia; confers resistance to kanamycin in bacteria or G418 (Geneticin®) in eukaryotes
>Addgene plasmid #103575 | LSB-hsa-miR-500a-3p | depositor full sequence | sequence record 196198 | Full Sequence
AATTGAGGGGATAACGCAGGAAAGAACATGTGAGCAAAAGGCCAGCAAAAGGCCAGGAACCGTAAAAAGG
CCGCGTTGCTGGCGTTTTTCCATAGGCTCCGCCCCCCTGACGAGCATCACAAAAATCGACGCTCAAGTCA
GAGGTGGCGAAACCCGACAGGACTATAAAGATACCAGGCGTTTCCCCCTGGAAGCTCCCTCGTGCGCTCT
CCTGTTCCGACCCTGCCGCTTACCGGATACCTGTCCGCCTTTCTCCCTTCGGGAAGCGTGGCGCTTTCTC
ATAGCTCACGCTGTAGGTATCTCAGTTCGGTGTAGGTCGTTCGCTCCAAGCTGGGCTGTGTGCACGAACC
CCCCGTTCAGCCCGACCGCTGCGCCTTATCCGGTAACTATCGTCTTGAGTCCAACCCGGTAAGACACGAC
TTATCGCCACTGGCAGCAGCCACTGGTAACAGGATTAGCAGAGCGAGGTATGTAGGCGGTGCTACAGAGT
TCTTGAAGTGGTGGCCTAACTACGGCTACACTAGAAGAACAGTATTTGGTATCTGCGCTCTGCTGAAGCC
AGTTACCTTCGGAAAAAGAGTTGGTAGCTCTTGATCCGGCAAACAAACCACCGCTGGTAGCGGTGGTTTT
TTTGTTTGCAAGCAGCAGATTACGCGCAGAAAAAAAGGATCTCAAGAAGATCCTTTGATCTTTTCTACGG
GGTCTGACGCTCAGTGGAACGAAAACTCACGTTAAGGGATTTTGGTCATGAGATTATCAAAAAGGATCTT
CACCTAGATCCTTTTAAATTAAAAATGAAGTTTTAAATCAATCTAAAGTATATATGAGTAAACTTGGTCT
GACAGTTACCAATGCTTAATCAGTGAGGCACCTATCTCAGCGATCTGTCTATTTCGTTCATCCATAGTTG
CCTGACTCCCCGTCGTGTAGATAACTACGATACGGGAGGGCTTACCATCTGGCCCCAGTGCTGCAATGAT
ACCGCGAGAACCACGCTCACCGGCTCCAGATTTATCAGCAATAAACCAGCCAGCCGGAAGGGCCGAGCGC
AGAAGTGGTCCTGCAACTTTATCCGCCTCCATCCAGTCTATTAATTGTTGCCGGGAAGCTAGAGTAAGTA
GTTCGCCAGTTAATAGTTTGCGCAACGTTGTTGCCATTGCTACAGGCATCGTGGTGTCACGCTCGTCGTT
TGGTATGGCTTCATTCAGCTCCGGTTCCCAACGATCAAGGCGAGTTACATGATCCCCCATGTTGTGCAAA
AAAGCGGTTAGCTCCTTCGGTCCTCCGATCGTTGTCAGAAGTAAGTTGGCCGCAGTGTTATCACTCATGG
TTATGGCAGCACTGCATAATTCTCTTACTGTCATGCCATCCGTAAGATGCTTTTCTGTGACTGGTGAGTA
CTCAACCAAGTCATTCTGAGAATAGTGTATGCGGCGACCGAGTTGCTCTTGCCCGGCGTCAATACGGGAT
AATACCGCGCCACATAGCAGAACTTTAAAAGTGCTCATCATTGGAAAACGTTCTTCGGGGCGAAAACTCT
CAAGGATCTTACCGCTGTTGAGATCCAGTTCGATGTAACCCACTCGTGCACCCAACTGATCTTCAGCATC
TTTTACTTTCACCAGCGTTTCTGGGTGAGCAAAAACAGGAAGGCAAAATGCCGCAAAAAAGGGAATAAGG
GCGACACGGAAATGTTGAATACTCATACTCTTCCTTTTTCAATATTATTGAAGCATTTATCAGGGTTATT
GTCTCATGAGCGGATACATATTTGAATGTAGCTCCGAATTTCTCGAGGGCTTGTCGACGACGGCGGTCTC
CGTCGTCAGGATCATGAATTCGACCCGCCTGCCACCATGACCGAGTACAAGCCCACGGTGCGCCTCGCCA
CCCGCGACGACGTCCCCCGGGCCGTACGCACCCTCGCCGCCGCGTTCGCCGACTACCCCGCCACGCGCCA
CACCGTCGACCCGGACCGCCACATCGAGCGGGTCACCGAGCTGCAAGAACTCTTCCTCACGCGCGTCGGG
CTCGACATCGGCAAGGTGTGGGTCGCGGACGACGGCGCCGCGGTGGCGGTCTGGACCACGCCGGAGAGCG
TCGAAGCGGGGGCGGTGTTCGCCGAGATCGGCCCGCGCATGGCCGAGTTGAGCGGTTCCCGGCTGGCCGC
GCAGCAACAGATGGAAGGCCTCCTGGCGCCGCACCGGCCCAAGGAGCCCGCGTGGTTCCTGGCCACCGTC
GGCGTCTCGCCCGACCACCAGGGCAAGGGTCTGGGCAGCGCCGTCGTGCTCCCCGGAGTGGAGGCGGCCG
AGCGCGCCGGGGTGCCCGCCTTCCTGGAGACATCCGCGCCCCGCAACCTCCCCTTCTACGAGCGGCTCGG
CTTCACCGTCACCGCCGACGTCGAGGTGCCCGAAGGACCGCGCACCTGGTGCATGACCCGCAAGCCCGGT
GCCTGATACGCGTGAATTCACTCCTCAGGTGCAGGCTGCCTATCAGAAGGTGGTGGCTGGTGTGGCCAAT
GCCCTGGCTCACAAATACCACTGAGATCTTTTTCCCTCTGCCAAAAATTATGGGGACATCATGAAGCCCC
TTGAGCATCTGACTTCTGGCTAATAAAGGAAATTTATTTTCATTGCAATAGTGTGTTGGAATTTTTTGTG
TCTCTCACTCGGAAGGACATATGGGAGGGCAAATCATTTAAAACATCAGAATGAGTATTTGGTTTAGAGT
TTGGCAACATATGCCCATATGCTGGCTGCCATGAACAAAGGTTGGCTATAAAGAGGTCATCAGTATATGA
AACAGCCCCCTGCTGTCCATTCCTTATTCCATAGAAAAGCCTTGACTTGAGGTTAGATTTTTTTTATATT
TTGTTTTGTGTTATTTTTTTCTTTAACATCCCTAAAATTTTCCTTACATGTTTTACTAGCCAGATTTTTC
CTCCTCTCCTGACTACTCCCAGTCATAGCTGTCCCTCTTCTCTTATGGAGATCCCTCGACCTGCAGCCCA
AGCTTGAATTCTCTAGAATTACCCTGTTATCCCTATGCTTGGTTTACCGAGCTCTTATTGGTTTTCAAAC
TTCATTGACTGTGCCCAACGCGCCTGGGAGCTCACGGGGACAGCCCCCCCCCAAAGCCCCCAGGGATGTA
ATTACGTCCCTCCCCCGCTAGGGGGCAGCAGCGAGCCGCCCGGGGCTCCGCTCCGGTCCGGCGCTCCCCC
CGCATCCCCGAGCCGGCAGCGTGCGGGGACAGCCCGGGCACGGGGAAGGTGGCACGGGATCGCTTTCCTC
TGAACGCTTCTCGCTGCTCTTTGAGCCTGCAGACACCTGGGGGGATACGGGGAAAAAGCTAGGCTGAAAG
ACCGGTTCTTAGAATGACACGCGCCTGGGAGCTCACGGGGACAGCCCCCCCCCAAAGCCCCCAGGGATGT
AATTACGTCCCTCCCCCGCTAGGGGGCAGCAGCGAGCCGCCCGGGGCTCCGCTCCGGTCCGGCGCTCCCC
CCGCATCCCCGAGCCGGCAGCGTGCGGGGACAGCCCGGGCACGGGGAAGGTGGCACGGGATCGCTTTCCT
CTGAACGCTTCTCGCTGCTCTTTGAGCCTGCAGACACCTGGGGGGATACGGGGAAAAAGCTAACTTCTGA
GACGACAACTTTGTATAGAAAAGTTGGCTCCGAATTCGCCCTTGACAGCAGAGATCCAGTTTGGTTAATT
AATTGGCTCCGGTGCCCGTCAGTGGGCAGAGCGCACATCGCCCACAGTCCCCGAGAAGTTGTGGGGAGGG
GTCGGCAATTGAACCGGTGCCTAGAGAAGGTGGCGCGGGGTAAACTGGGAAAGTGATGTCGTGTACTGGC
TCCGCCTTTTTCCCGAGGGTGGGGGAGAACCGTATATAAGTGCAGTAGTCGCCGTGAACGTTCTTTTTCG
CAACGGGTTTGCCGCCAGAACACAGGTAAGTGCCGTGTGTGGTTCCCGCGGGCCTGGCCTCTTTACGGGT
TATGGCCCTTGCGTGCCTTGAATTACTTCCACCTGGCTGCAGTACGTGATTCTTGATCCCGAGCTTCGGG
TTGGAAGTGGGTGGGAGAGTTCGAGGCCTTGCGCTTAAGGAGCCCCTTCGCCTCGTGCTTGAGTTGAGGC
CTGGCCTGGGCGCTGGGGCCGCCGCGTGCGAATCTGGTGGCACCTTCGCGCCTGTCTCGCTGCTTTCGAT
AAGTCTCTAGCCATTTAAAATTTTTGATGACCTGCTGCGACGCTTTTTTTCTGGCAAGATAGTCTTGTAA
ATGCGGGCCAAGATCTGCACACTGGTATTTCGGTTTTTGGGGCCGCGGGCGGCGACGGGGCCCGTGCGTC
CCAGCGCACATGTTCGGCGAGGCGGGGCCTGCGAGCGCGGCCACCGAGAATCGGACGGGGGTAGTCTCAA
GCTGGCCGGCCTGCTCTGGTGCCTGGCCTCGCGCCGCCGTGTATCGCCCCGCCCTGGGCGGCAAGGCTGG
CCCGGTCGGCACCAGTTGCGTGAGCGGAAAGATGGCCGCTTCCCGGCCCTGCTGCAGGGAGCTCAAAATG
GAGGACGCGGCGCTCGGGAGAGCGGGCGGGTGAGTCACCCACACAAAGGAAAAGGGCCTTTCCGTCCTCA
GCCGTCGCTTCATGTGACTCCACGGAGTACCGGGCGCCGTCCAGGCACCTCGATTAGTTCTCGAGCTTTT
GGAGTACGTCGTCTTTAGGTTGGGGGGAGGGGTTTTATGCGATGGAGTTTCCCCACACTGAGTGGGTGGA
GACTGAAGTTAGGCCAGCTTGGCACTTGATGTAATTCTCCTTGGAATTTGCCCTTTTTGAGTTTGGATCT
TGGTTCATTCTCAAGCCTCAGACAGTGGTTCAAAGTTTTTTTCTTCCATTTCAGGTGTCGTGAGAAGGGC
GAATTCGACCCAAGTTTGTACAAAAAAGCAGGCTGGATCCAGGTGCCACCATGGTGAGCGAGCTGATTAA
GGAGAACATGCACATGAAGCTGTACATGGAGGGCACCGTGAACAACCACCACTTCAAGTGCACATCCGAG
GGCGAAGGCAAGCCCTACGAGGGCACCCAGACCATGAGAATCAAGGCGGTCGAGGGCGGCCCTCTCCCCT
TCGCCTTCGACATCCTGGCTACCAGCTTCATGTACGGCAGCAAAACCTTCATCAACCACACCCAGGGCAT
CCCCGACTTCTTTAAGCAGTCCTTCCCCGAGGGCTTCACATGGGAGAGAGTCACCACATACGAAGATGGG
GGCGTGCTGACCGCTACCCAGGACACCAGCCTCCAGGACGGCTGCCTCATCTACAACGTCAAGATCAGAG
GGGTGAACTTCCCATCCAACGGCCCTGTGATGCAGAAGAAAACACTCGGCTGGGAGGCCTCCACCGAGAC
ACTGTACCCCGCTGACGGCGGCCTGGAAGGCAGAGCCGACATGGCCCTGAAGCTCGTGGGCGGGGGCCAC
CTGATCTGCAACCTTAAGACCACATACAGATCCAAGAAACCCGCTAAGAACCTCAAGATGCCCGGCGTCT
ACTATGTGGACAGGAGACTGGAAAGAATCAAGGAGGCCGACAAAGAGACATACGTCGAGCAGCACGAGGT
GGCTGTGGCCAGATACTGCGACCTCCCTAGCAAACTGGGGCACAAACTTAATTGAGAATTCTACCACCCA
GCTTTCTTGTACAAAGTGGTACGTCTCAAGACCAGAGGTCTCTGCTTTTCGGTTACAGAATCCTTGCCCA
GGTGCATCAGAATCCTTGCCCAGGTGCATCAGAATCCTTGCCCAGGTGCATCAGAATCCTTGCCCAGGTG
CATCAACCAGAAGAGACCTGTGCTTCACTCCTCAGGTGCAGGCTGCCTATCAGAAGGTGGTGGCTGGTGT
GGCCAATGCCCTGGCTCACAAATACCACTGAGATCTTTTTCCCTCTGCCAAAAATTATGGGGACATCATG
AAGCCCCTTGAGCATCTGACTTCTGGCTAATAAAGGAAATTTATTTTCATTGCAATAGTGTGTTGGAATT
TTTTGTGTCTCTCACTCGGAAGGACATATGGGAGGGCAAATCATTTAAAACATCAGAATGAGTATTTGGT
TTAGAGTTTGGCAACATATGCCCATATGCTGGCTGCCATGAACAAAGGTTGGCTATAAAGAGGTCATCAG
TATATGAAACAGCCCCCTGCTGTCCATTCCTTATTCCATAGAAAAGCCTTGACTTGAGGTTAGATTTTTT
TTATATTTTGTTTTGTGTTATTTTTTTCTTTAACATCCCTAAAATTTTCCTTACATGTTTTACTAGCCAG
ATTTTTCCTCCTCTCCTGACTACTCCCAGTCATAGCTGTCCCTCTTCTCTTATGGAGATCCCGAGCGGTG
CGTTTTTATGCTTGTAGTATTGTATAATGTTTTTAAGATCCAAGCTTCTGACCTCTTCTCTTCCTCCCAC
AGGGCCTCGAGACAATTGCATCGATGGTACCAGTGAAAGTCTGCAATGAATTCGAGTTGGCGCGCCTGTC
ATTCTAAATCTCTCTTTCAGCCTAAAGCTTTTTCCCCGTATCCCCCCAGGTGTCTGCAGGCTCAAAGAGC
AGCGAGAAGCGTTCAGAGGAAAGCGATCCCGTGCCACCTTCCCCGTGCCCGGGCTGTCCCCGCACGCTGC
CGGCTCGGGGATGCGGGGGGAGCGCCGGACCGGAGCGGAGCCCCGGGCGGCTCGCTGCTGCCCCCTAGCG
GGGGAGGGACGTAATTACATCCCTGGGGGCTTTGGGAGGGGGCTGTCCCCGTGAGCTCCCAGGCGCGCCT
GTCATTCTAAATCTCTCTTTCAGCCTAAAGCTTTTTCCCCGTATCCCCCCAGGTGTCTGCAGGCTCAAAG
AGCAGCGAGAAGCGTTCAGAGGAAAGCGATCCCGTGCCACCTTCCCCGTGCCCGGGCTGTCCCCGCACGC
TGCCGGCTCGGGGATGCGGGGGGAGCGCCGGACCGGAGCGGAGCCCCGGGCGGCTCGCTGCTGCCCCCTA
GCGGGGGAGGGACGTAATTACATCCCTGGGGGCTTTGGGGGGGGGCTGTCCCCGTGAGCTCCCAGGCGCG
CCAACTCGGTACCGTATCGATGTCGACGTTAACGCTAGTGATATCAACTTTGTATAGAAAAGTTGGCTCC
GAATTCGCCCTTGACAGCAGAGATCCAGTTTGGTTAATTAATTGGCTCCGGTGCCCGTCAGTGGGCAGAG
CGCACATCGCCCACAGTCCCCGAGAAGTTGTGGGGAGGGGTCGGCAATTGAACCGGTGCCTAGAGAAGGT
GGCGCGGGGTAAACTGGGAAAGTGATGTCGTGTACTGGCTCCGCCTTTTTCCCGAGGGTGGGGGAGAACC
GTATATAAGTGCAGTAGTCGCCGTGAACGTTCTTTTTCGCAACGGGTTTGCCGCCAGAACACAGGTAAGT
GCCGTGTGTGGTTCCCGCGGGCCTGGCCTCTTTACGGGTTATGGCCCTTGCGTGCCTTGAATTACTTCCA
CCTGGCTGCAGTACGTGATTCTTGATCCCGAGCTTCGGGTTGGAAGTGGGTGGGAGAGTTCGAGGCCTTG
CGCTTAAGGAGCCCCTTCGCCTCGTGCTTGAGTTGAGGCCTGGCCTGGGCGCTGGGGCCGCCGCGTGCGA
ATCTGGTGGCACCTTCGCGCCTGTCTCGCTGCTTTCGATAAGTCTCTAGCCATTTAAAATTTTTGATGAC
CTGCTGCGACGCTTTTTTTCTGGCAAGATAGTCTTGTAAATGCGGGCCAAGATCTGCACACTGGTATTTC
GGTTTTTGGGGCCGCGGGCGGCGACGGGGCCCGTGCGTCCCAGCGCACATGTTCGGCGAGGCGGGGCCTG
CGAGCGCGGCCACCGAGAATCGGACGGGGGTAGTCTCAAGCTGGCCGGCCTGCTCTGGTGCCTGGCCTCG
CGCCGCCGTGTATCGCCCCGCCCTGGGCGGCAAGGCTGGCCCGGTCGGCACCAGTTGCGTGAGCGGAAAG
ATGGCCGCTTCCCGGCCCTGCTGCAGGGAGCTCAAAATGGAGGACGCGGCGCTCGGGAGAGCGGGCGGGT
GAGTCACCCACACAAAGGAAAAGGGCCTTTCCGTCCTCAGCCGTCGCTTCATGTGACTCCACGGAGTACC
GGGCGCCGTCCAGGCACCTCGATTAGTTCTCGAGCTTTTGGAGTACGTCGTCTTTAGGTTGGGGGGAGGG
GTTTTATGCGATGGAGTTTCCCCACACTGAGTGGGTGGAGACTGAAGTTAGGCCAGCTTGGCACTTGATG
TAATTCTCCTTGGAATTTGCCCTTTTTGAGTTTGGATCTTGGTTCATTCTCAAGCCTCAGACAGTGGTTC
AAAGTTTTTTTCTTCCATTTCAGGTGTCGTGAGAAGGGCGAATTCGACCCAAGTTTGTACAAAAAAGCAG
GCTCGCCACCATGGTGAGCAAGGGCGAGGAGCTGTTCACCGGGGTGGTGCCCATCCTGGTCGAGCTGGAC
GGCGACGTAAACGGCCACAAGTTCAGCGTGAGGGGCGAGGGCGAGGGCGATGCCACCAACGGCAAGCTGA
CCCTGAAGTTCATCTGCACCACCGGCAAGCTGCCCGTGCCCTGGCCCACCCTCGTGACCACCCTGAGCCA
CGGCGTGCAGTGCTTCGCCCGCTACCCCGACCACATGAAGCAGCACGACTTCTTCAAGTCCGCCATGCCC
GAAGGCTACGTCCAGGAGCGCACCATCTTCTTCAAGGACGACGGCACCTACAAGACCCGCGCCGAGGTGA
AGTTCGAGGGCGACACCCTAGTGAACCGCATCGAGCTGAAGGGCGTCGACTTCAAGGAGGACGGCAACAT
CCTGGGGCACAAGCTGGAGTACAACTTCAACAGCCACAACATCTATATCATGGCCGTCAAGCAGAAGAAC
GGCATCAAGGTGAACTTCAAGATCCGCCACAACGTGGAGGACGGCAGCGTGCAGCTCGCCGACCACTACC
AGCAGAACACCCCCATCGGCGACGGCCCCGTGCTGCTGCCCGACAGCCACTACCTGAGCACCCAGTCCGT
GCTGAGCAAAGACCCCAACGAGAAGCGCGATCACATGGTCCTGCTGGAGTTCCGCACCGCCGCCGGGATC
ACTCTCGGCATGGACGAGCTGTACAAGTAATACCACCCAGCTTTCTTGTACAAAGTGGTACGCGTGAATT
CACTCCTCAGGTGCAGGCTGCCTATCAGAAGGTGGTGGCTGGTGTGGCCAATGCCCTGGCTCACAAATAC
CACTGAGATCTTTTTCCCTCTGCCAAAAATTATGGGGACATCATGAAGCCCCTTGAGCATCTGACTTCTG
GCTAATAAAGGAAATTTATTTTCATTGCAATAGTGTGTTGGAATTTTTTGTGTCTCTCACTCGGAAGGAC
ATATGGGAGGGCAAATCATTTAAAACATCAGAATGAGTATTTGGTTTAGAGTTTGGCAACATATGCCCAT
ATGCTGGCTGCCATGAACAAAGGTTGGCTATAAAGAGGTCATCAGTATATGAAACAGCCCCCTGCTGTCC
ATTCCTTATTCCATAGAAAAGCCTTGACTTGAGGTTAGATTTTTTTTATATTTTGTTTTGTGTTATTTTT
TTCTTTAACATCCCTAAAATTTTCCTTACATGTTTTACTAGCCAGATTTTTCCTCCTCTCCTGACTACTC
CCAGTCATAGCTGTCCCTCTTCTCTTATGGAGATCCCTCGACCTGCAGCCCAAGCTTGGCGTAATCATGG
TCATAGCTGTTTCCTGTGTGAAATTGTTATCCGCTCACAATTCCACACAACATACGAGCCGGAAGCATAA
AGTGTAAAGCCTGGGGTGCCTAATGAGTGAGCTAACTCACATTAATTGCGTTGCGCTCACTGCCCGCTTT
CCAGTCGGGAAACCTGTCGTGCCAGCGGATCGACAGTACTAAGCTTGGTCTAATACCCAATCTCTCGTCT
TATCCAGATGTTTTATACGCCTCTGGCCCGTGTCTCAAAATCTCTGATGTTACATTGCACAAGATAAAAT
AATATCATCATGAACAATAAAACTGTCTGCTTACATAAACAGTAATACAAGGGGTGTTATGAGCCATATT
CAACGGGAAACGTCGAGGCCGCGATTAAATTCCAACATGGATGCTGATTTATATGGGTATAAATGGGCTC
GCGATAATGTCGGGCAATCAGGTGCGACAATCTATCGCTTGTATGGGAAGCCCGATGCGCCAGAGTTGTT
TCTGAAACATGGCAAAGGTAGCGTTGCCAATGATGTTACAGATGAGATGGTCAGACTAAACTGGCTGACG
GAATTTATGCCTCTTCCGACCATCAAGCATTTTATCCGTACTCCTGATGATGCATGGTTACTCACCACTG
CGATCCCCGGAAAAACAGCATTCCAGGTATTAGAAGAATATCCTGATTCAGGTGAAAATATTGTTGATGC
GCTGGCAGTGTTCCTGCGCCGGTTGCATTCGATTCCTGTTTGTAATTGTCCTTTTAACAGCGATCGCGTA
TTTCGTCTCGCTCAGGCGCAATCACGAATGAATAACGGTTTGGTTGATGCGAGTGATTTTGATGACGAGC
GTAATGGCTGGCCTGTTGAACAAGTCTGGAAAGAAATGCATAAACTTTTGCCATTCTCACCGGATTCAGT
CGTCACTCATGGTGATTTCTCACTTGATAACCTTATTTTTGACGAGGGGAAATTAATAGGTTGTATTGAT
GTTGGACGAGTCGGAATCGCAGACCGATACCAGGATCTTGCCATCCTATGGAACTGCCTCGGTGAGTTTT
CTCCTTCATTACAGAAACGGCTTTTTCAAAAATATGGTATTGATAATCCTGATATGAATAAATTGCAGTT
TCATTTGATGCTCGATGAGTTTTTCTAATCAGAATTGGTTAATTGGTTGTAACACTGGCAGAGCATTACG
CTGACTTGACGGGACGGCGCAAGCTCATGACCAAAATCCCTTAACGTGAGTTACGCGTCGTTCCACTGAG
CGTCAGAGGTATCACTAGTATTACAGAGGTAAGTTATAACAGTCGCCTAACCC
