>Addgene plasmid #103575 | LSB-hsa-miR-500a-3p | depositor partial sequence | sequence record 196199 | hsa-miR-500a-3p target
CAGAATCCTTGCCCAGGTGCAT
